>Addgene plasmid #63754 | pCVD419 | addgene partial sequence | sequence record 108136 | pBRrevBam 5'-GGTGATGTCGGCGATATAGG-3'
ATGCGTCCGGCGTAGAGGATCCACAGGACGGGTGTGGTCGCCATGATCGCGTAGTCGATAGTGGCTCCAA
GTAGCGAAGCGAGCAGGACTGGGCGGCGGCCAAAGCGGTCGGACAGTGCTCCGAGAACGGGTGCGCATAG
AAATTGCATCAACGCATATAGCGCTAGCAGCACGCCATAGTGACTGGCGATGCTGTCGGAATGGACGATA
TCCCGCAAGAGGCCCGGCAGTACCGGCATAACCAAGCCTATGCCTACAGCATCCAGGGTGACGGTGCCGA
GGATGACGATGAGCGCATTGTTAGATTTCATACACGGTGCCTGACTGCGTTAGCAATTTAACTGTGATAA
ACTACCGCATTAAAGCTTGATTTTCTGCATTCCTGAGAAACTTATCATCAAGACGTCGACGTAATAAGGG
TGATATAAACAATGACCATATAACATAACAAGGTAGTGACAATAATATAACCAGTGTTAATTGAGGGCTG
TAATACCACATGACACAAAAAAATATTACAGAAAAAAATAGATCAAGAACTGATGTCAACGCTTGTCCGG
TTAAAAAATTACGAATTTGCTCCAGTTCCCTTACTCTGGCAACGGTCTCTCCGACCCTGCGATTTTCAAA
ATATGAAACAGGCAATGCAAGCAAATGTCTGAATAACTTAGCACCCAGTTCGACGTCAATACGACTTGTA
GTATGAGAGAAAATATAAGTTCTGGCTCCGGTTAATATCACTTCAAA
