>Addgene plasmid #63754 | pCVD419 | addgene partial sequence | sequence record 108222 | pBRforEco 5'-AATAGGCGTATCACGAGGC-3'
CACTTCGCAGAATAAATAAATCCTGGTGTCCCTGTTGATACCGGGAAGCCCTGGGCCAACTTTTGGCGAA
AATGAGACGTTGATCGGCACGTAAGAGGTTCCAACTTTCACCATAATGAAATAAGATCACTACCGGGCGT
ATTTTTTGAGTTATCGAGATTTTCAGGAGCTAAGGAAGCTAAAATGGAGAAAAAAATCACTGGATATACC
ACCGTTGATATATCCCAATGGCATCGTAAAGAACATTTTGAGGCATTTCAGTCAGTTGCTCAATGTACCT
ATAACCAGACCGTTCAGCTGGATATTACGGCCTTTTTAAAGACCGTAAAGAAAAATAAGCACAAGTTTTA
TCCGGCCTTTATTCACATTCTTGCCCGCCTGATGAATGCTCATCCGGAATTCCGTATGGCAATGAAAGAC
GGTGAGCTGGTGATATGGGATAGTGTTCACCCTTGTTACACCGTTTTCCATGAGCAAACTGAAACGTTTT
CATCGCTCTGGAGTGAATACCACGACGATTTCCGGCAGTTTCTACACATATATTCGCAAGATGTGGCGTG
TTACGGTGAAAACCTGGCCTATTTCCCTAAAGGGTTTATTGAGAATATGTTTTTCGTCTCAGCCAATCCC
TGGGTGAGTTTCACCAGTTTTGATTTAAACGTGGCCAATATGGACAACTTCTTCGCCCCCGTTTTCACCA
TGGGCAAATATTATACGCAAGGCGACAAGGTGCTGATGCCGCTGGCGATTCAGGTTCATCATGCCGTTTG
TGATGGCTTCCATGTCGGCAGAATGCTTAATGAATTACAACAGTACTGCGATGAGTGGCAGGGCGGGGCG
TAATT
