[The description below was written by a language model from this plasmid's Addgene catalogue record.]
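Description:
pCVD419 is a bacterial plasmid built on the classic E. coli cloning vector pBR325, carrying a 3.4 kb HindIII fragment taken from the large plasmid associated with enterohemorrhagic E. coli (EHEC) O157:H7 strain 933. The fragment was inserted by restriction cloning at a HindIII site on both ends; the record does not say whether those sites remain intact. The plasmid is selected with chloramphenicol and ampicillin. pBR325 normally also carries a tetracycline resistance gene whose promoter region contains the HindIII site, so the listing of only two resistances fits insertion at that position, although the record does not state this explicitly. Copy number is listed as unknown, and no feature table is provided, so the origin of replication and the exact layout of the elements are not documented here beyond what the backbone name implies.

The insert is recorded as ehxA, also called hlyA in the purpose statement, the gene for the EHEC hemolysin (enterohemolysin) encoded on the virulence plasmid. Although the catalogue classes the vector type as bacterial expression, no promoter driving the insert is stated. The described use is instead diagnostic: the cloned fragment serves as a DNA hybridization probe, characterised by the depositor as the best EHEC probe for detecting this virulence-associated plasmid. It is therefore suited to identifying E. coli O157:H7 and other serotypes linked to hemorrhagic colitis and hemolytic uremic syndrome, and as a source of the cloned hemolysin-region DNA.
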