Addgene plasmid #63754: pCVD419
Purpose: 3.4 kb HindIII fragment from EHEC associated plasmid from E. coli 0157:H7 strain 933 cloned into pBR325. Contains the hlyA gene. Best EHEC probe for detection of this plasmid.
Depositing lab: James Kaper. Depositing organization: University of Maryland, Baltimore. Publication: A DNA probe to identify enterohemorrhagic Escherichia coli of O157:H7 and other serotypes that cause hemorrhagic colitis and hemolytic uremic syndrome. Levine MM, Xu JG, Kaper JB, Lior H, Prado V, Tall B, Nataro J, Karch H, Wachsmuth K. J Infect Dis. 1987 Jul;156(1):175-82. PubMed 3298451.
Backbone
  Vector backbone: pBR325
  Vector type: Bacterial Expression
Growth in bacteria
  Bacterial resistance: Chloramphenicol and Ampicillin, 25 & 100 μg/mL
  Growth temperature: 37°C
  Growth strain: DH5alpha
  Copy number: Unknown
Gene/Insert
  Gene/Insert name: ehxA
  Cloning method: Restriction Enzyme; 5′ cloning site HindIII (unknown if destroyed); 3′ cloning site HindIII (unknown if destroyed)
  Sequencing primers: 5′ pBRrevBam
Terms and licenses: Academic/Nonprofit Terms; Industry Terms: Not Available to Industry
Depositor comments: Also reference Schmidt et al. I&I 63:1055-1061
How to cite: pCVD419 was a gift from James Kaper (Addgene plasmid # 63754 ; http://n2t.net/addgene:63754 ; RRID:Addgene_63754)
